>Addgene plasmid #153400 | lvl0 mTFP1 CTAG | addgene full sequence | sequence record 314901 | Addgene NGS Result
AGCTTTGAGACCCTGCAGTCCGGCAAAAAAGGGCAAGGTGTCACCACCCTGCCCTTTTTCTTTAAAACCG
AAAAGATTACTTCGCGTTATGCAGGCTTCCTCGCTCACTGACTCGCTGCGCTCGGTCGTTCGGCTGCGGC
GAGCGGTATCAGCTCACTCAAAGGCGGTAATACGGTTATCCACAGAATCAGGGGATAACGCAGGAAAGAA
CATGTGAGCAAAAGGCCAGCAAAAGGCCAGGAACCGTAAAAAGGCCGCGTTGCTGGCGTTTTTCCACAGG
CTCCGCCCCCCTGACGAGCATCACAAAAATCGACGCTCAAGTCAGAGGTGGCGAAACCCGACAGGACTAT
AAAGATACCAGGCGTTTCCCCCTGGAAGCTCCCTCGTGCGCTCTCCTGTTCCGACCCTGCCGCTTACCGG
ATACCTGTCCGCCTTTCTCCCTTCGGGAAGCGTGGCGCTTTCTCATAGCTCACGCTGTAGGTATCTCAGT
TCGGTGTAGGTCGTTCGCTCCAAGCTGGGCTGTGTGCACGAACCCCCCGTTCAGCCCGACCGCTGCGCCT
TATCCGGTAACTATCGTCTTGAGTCCAACCCGGTAAGACACGACTTATCGCCACTGGCAGCAGCCACTGG
TAACAGGATTAGCAGAGCGAGGTATGTAGGCGGTGCTACAGAGTTCTTGAAGTGGTGGCCTAACTACGGC
TACACTAGAAGAACAGTATTTGGTATCTGCGCTCTGCTGAAGCCAGTTACCTTCGGAAAAAGAGTTGGTA
GCTCTTGATCCGGCAAACAAACCACCGCTGGTAGCGGTGGTTTTTTTGTTTGCAAGCAGCAGATTACGCG
CAGAAAAAAAGGATCTCAAGAAGATCCTTTGATCTTTTCTACGGGGTCTGACGCTCAGTGGAACGAAAAC
TCACGTTAAGGGATTTTGGTCATGAGATTATCAAAAAGGATCTTCACCTAGATCCTTTTAAATTAAAAAT
GAAGTTTTAAATCAATCTAAAGTATATATGAGTAAACTTGGTCTGACAGCTCGAGGCTTGGATTCTCACC
AATAAAAAACGCCCGGCGGCAACCGAGCGTTCTGAACAAATCCAGATGGAGTTCTGAGGTCATTACTGGA
TCTATCAACAGGAGTCCAAGCGAGCTCGATATCAAATTACGCCCCGCCCTGCCACTCATCGCAGTACTGT
TGTAATTCATTAAGCATTCTGCCGACATGGAAGCCATCACAAACGGCATGATGAACCTGAATCGCCAGCG
GCATCAGCACCTTGTCGCCTTGCGTATAATATTTGCCCATGGTGAAAACGGGGGCGAAGAAGTTGTCCAT
ATTGGCCACGTTTAAATCAAAACTGGTGAAACTCACCCAGGGATTGGCTGAGACGAAAAACATATTCTCA
ATAAACCCTTTAGGGAAATAGGCCAGGTTTTCACCGTAACACGCCACATCTTGCGAATATATGTGTAGAA
ACTGCCGGAAATCGTCGTGGTATTCACTCCAGAGCGATGAAAACGTTTCAGTTTGCTCATGGAAAACGGT
GTAACAAGGGTGAACACTATCCCATATCACCAGCTCACCGTCTTTCATTGCCATACGAAATTCCGGATGA
GCATTCATCAGGCGGGCAAGAATGTGAATAAAGGCCGGATAAAACTTGTGCTTATTTTTCTTTACGGTCT
TTAAAAAGGCCGTAATATCCAGCTGAACGGTCTGGTTATAGGTACATTGAGCAACTGACTGAAATGCCTC
AAAATGTTCTTTACGATGCCATTGGGATATATCAACGGTGGTATATCCAGTGATTTTTTTCTCCATTTTA
GCTTCCTTAGCTCCTGAAAATCTCGATAACTCAAAAAATACGCCCGGTAGTGATCTTATTTCATTATGGT
GAAAGTTGGAACCTCTTACGTGCCCGATCAACTCGAGTGCCACCTGACGTCTAAGAAACCATTATTATCA
TGACATTAACCTATAAAAATAGGCGTATCACGAGGCAGAATTTCAGATAAAAAAAATCCTTAGCTTTCGC
TAAGGATGATTTCTGGAATTCGGTCTCTTTCGGTTTCTAAAGGTGAAGAGACTACAATGGGAGTGATCAA
GCCTGATATGAAGATCAAGCTCAAGATGGAAGGGAACGTGAACGGACACGCTTTCGTTATTGAAGGAGAA
GGGGAGGGCAAGCCTTACGATGGAACTAACACCATCAACCTTGAAGTGAAAGAGGGTGCTCCTCTCCCTT
TCTCTTACGATATCCTCACTACCGCTTTCGCTTACGGAAACAGGGCTTTCACCAAGTACCCTGATGATAT
CCCTAACTACTTCAAGCAGTCTTTCCCAGAGGGATACTCTTGGGAGAGAACCATGACCTTCGAGGATAAG
GGAATCGTGAAAGTGAAGTCTGATATCTCTATGGAAGAGGATTCTTTCATCTACGAGATCCATCTCAAGG
GCGAGAACTTCCCTCCTAACGGACCTGTGATGCAGAAAAAGACTACCGGATGGGATGCTTCTACCGAGCG
GATGTATGTGAGAGATGGTGTGTTGAAGGGTGATGTGAAGCACAAGCTGTTGCTTGAGGGTGGTGGACAT
CACAGAGTGGATTTCAAGACCATCTACAGGGCTAAGAAGGCTGTTAAGCTCCCTGATTACCACTTCGTGG
ATCATCGAATCGAGATCCTCAACCACGATAAGGATTACAACAAAGTGACCGTGTACGAGTCTGCTGTGGC
TAGAAACTCTACCGATGGAGGCTCTGGTGATTACAAAGACGATGACGATAAGGGCAGTGGAGACTATAAG
GATGACGACGATAAAGGAGCATA
Features (pLannotate 1.2.2; 8 found; start..end, strand, type, name):
     19..76      +  terminator     his operon terminator: This putative transcriptin terminator from the E. coli his operon has a 2-bp deletion introduced during synthesis. Its efficiency has not been determined.
    271..859     -  rep_origin     ori: high-copy-number ColE1/pMB1/pBR322/pUC origin of replication
   1042..1136    -  terminator     lambda t0 terminator: transcription terminator from phage lambda
   1160..1816    -  CDS            cat: CAT_ECOLX - Experimental evidence at protein level: Swiss-Prot protein existence level 1. This enzyme is an effector of chloramphenicol resistance in bacteria. From Escherichia coli. This protein is used as a marker in many commonly used cloning vectors, such as pACYC184.
   1817..1914    -  promoter       cat promoter: promoter of the E. coli cat gene encoding chloramphenicol acetyltransferase
   2000..2043    -  terminator     bacterial terminator: putative bacterial transcription terminator
   2063..2767    +  CDS            mTFP1: mTFP1 is a basic (constitutively fluorescent) cyan fluorescent protein published in 2006, derived from Clavularia sp.. It has low acid sensitivity.
   2798..2819    +  CDS            3xFLAG (fragment): three tandem FLAG® epitope tags
