[The description below was written by a language model from this plasmid's Addgene catalogue record and pLannotate feature annotations shown in this document.]
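Description:
lvl0 mTFP1 CTAG is a Level 0 standard-part plasmid from the Mobius Assembly for Plant Systems toolkit, built in the small mUAV (universal acceptor vector) backbone. It is catalogued as a plant expression vector, but the sequenced 2.8 kb plasmid is a part-storage construct and not a complete expression unit. The feature table shows no plant promoter, plant terminator, T-DNA borders or plant selection marker. The plasmid is maintained in E. coli through a high-copy ColE1/pUC-type origin. Selection is by chloramphenicol, using a cat gene with its native promoter followed by the lambda t0 terminator. Further bacterial terminators, a his operon terminator and a putative bacterial terminator, flank the cloning position and probably insulate the insert from read-through transcription.

The payload is a synthetic insert of about 770 bp encoding mTFP1, a constitutively fluorescent monomeric cyan/teal protein derived from Clavularia sp. with low acid sensitivity. It carries a C-terminal FLAG epitope. The automated annotation labels this short segment as a fragment of 3xFLAG, which fits the single FLAG tag given in the catalogue entry. The part was inserted through AarI sites, and both sites were destroyed during cloning. This fits a Type IIS-based assembly scheme in which the domesticated part is later released and joined with other parts. "CTAG" in the name probably marks the part as a C-terminal tag module, though the record does not define the term. The plasmid's expected use is as a building block, combined with promoter, coding and terminator parts in higher-level Mobius vectors. The resulting fusions can be tracked by cyan fluorescence and detected or purified through the FLAG epitope.
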