Addgene plasmid #153400: lvl0 mTFP1 CTAG
Purpose: Cyan fluorescent protein with FLAG tag
Depositing lab: Naomi Nakayama. Depositing organization: University of Edinburgh. Publication: Mobius Assembly for Plant Systems highlights promoter-terminator interaction in gene regulation. Andreou , Andreas I., Nirkko, Jessica , Ochoa-Villarreal, Marisol , Nakayama, Naomi. bioRxiv, March 31, 2021 10.1101/2021.03.31.437819.
Backbone
  Vector backbone: mUAV
  Backbone size w/o insert (bp): 2053
  Vector type: Plant Expression
Growth in bacteria
  Bacterial resistance: Chloramphenicol, 25 μg/mL
  Growth temperature: 37°C
  Growth strain: DH5alpha
  Copy number: High Copy
Gene/Insert
  Gene/Insert name: mTFP1 CTAG
  Species: Synthetic
  Insert size (bp): 770
  Tag / fusion protein: FLAG tag (C terminal on insert)
  Cloning method: Restriction Enzyme; 5′ cloning site AarI (destroyed during cloning); 3′ cloning site AarI (destroyed during cloning)
  Sequencing primers: 5′ tgccacctgacgtctaagaa; 3′ attaccgcctttgagtgagc
Terms and licenses: Academic/Nonprofit Terms; Industry Terms: Not Available to Industry
How to cite: lvl0 mTFP1 CTAG was a gift from Naomi Nakayama (Addgene plasmid # 153400 ; http://n2t.net/addgene:153400 ; RRID:Addgene_153400)
